Addgene plasmid #83444: pLEX_307-SOD1WT
Purpose: Mammalian expression of SOD1WT
Depositing lab: Mohan Babu. Depositing organization: University of Regina. Publication: A Map of Human Mitochondrial Protein Interactions Linked to Neurodegeneration Reveals New Mechanisms of Redox Homeostasis and NF-kappaB Signaling. Malty RH, Aoki H, Kumar A, Phanse S, Amin S, Zhang Q, Minic Z, Goebels F, Musso G, Wu Z, Abou-Tok H, Meyer M, Deineko V, Kassir S, Sidhu V, Jessulat M, Scott NE, Xiong X, Vlasblom J, Prasad B, Foster LJ, Alberio T, Garavaglia B, Yu H, Bader GD, Nakamura K, Parkinson J, Babu M. Cell Syst. 2017 Nov 7. pii: S2405-4712(17)30447-7. doi: 10.1016/j.cels.2017.10.010. PubMed 29128334.
Backbone
  Vector backbone: pLEX_307 (plasmid #41392)
  Backbone manufacturer: David Root
  Backbone size w/o insert (bp): 10065
  Total vector size (bp): 8767
  Modifications to backbone: Removal of gateway cloning cassette and V5 tag
  Vector type: Mammalian Expression, Lentiviral
  Selectable markers: Puromycin
Growth in bacteria
  Bacterial resistance: Ampicillin, 100 μg/mL
  Growth temperature: 30°C
  Growth strain: NEB Stable
  Growth instructions: No longer than 16 hours culture.
  Copy number: High Copy
Gene/Insert
  Gene/Insert name: SOD1
  Species: H. sapiens (human)
  Insert size (bp): 720
  Entrez Gene: SOD1 (a.k.a. ALS, ALS1, HEL-S-44, IPOA, SOD, STAHP, hSod1, homodimer)
  Promoter: EF-1α
  Cloning method: Restriction Enzyme; 5′ cloning site NheI (not destroyed); 3′ cloning site SpeI (not destroyed)
  Sequencing primers: 5′ EF-1α_F; 3′ WPRE_R
Resource information
  A portion of this plasmid was derived from a plasmid made by: Elizabeth Fisher( pF147 pSOD1A4VAcGFP1, #26408)
Terms and licenses: Academic/Nonprofit Terms; Industry Terms: Not Available to Industry
Depositor comments: PCR cloning (F: TAAGCAGCTAGCAGCTCAGATCTCGAGCTCAAGC, R: TAAGCAACTAGTTCATTGGGCGATCCCAATTACACC) followed by cleanup, NheI/SpeI restriction digestion of PCR product and destination vector, gel purification and ligation.
How to cite: pLEX_307-SOD1WT was a gift from Mohan Babu (Addgene plasmid # 83444 ; http://n2t.net/addgene:83444 ; RRID:Addgene_83444)
