[The description below was written by a language model from this plasmid's Addgene catalogue record and pLannotate feature annotations shown in this document.]
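Description:
pLEX_307-SOD1WT is a lentiviral transfer plasmid for constitutive mammalian expression of wild-type human SOD1, the Cu/Zn superoxide dismutase linked to ALS. It is built on the pLEX_307 backbone, from which the Gateway cloning cassette and the V5 tag were removed, so the protein is expressed without that C-terminal tag. The SOD1 fragment was PCR-amplified from an existing SOD1 plasmid and ligated between NheI and SpeI sites, both of which are retained. The recorded insert is 720 bp, whereas the annotated SOD1 coding sequence spans about 460 bp; a short piece of multiple cloning site carried over from the source plasmid lies just upstream. In bacteria the plasmid replicates from a high-copy ColE1/pUC-type origin and is selected with ampicillin through the β-lactamase gene. An f1 origin is also present.

The viral portion has a third-generation, self-inactivating layout. An RSV promoter fused to a truncated HIV-1 5' LTR drives the genomic RNA, followed by the Ψ packaging signal, a gag fragment and the RRE for Rev-dependent nuclear export. Next comes an SV40 early promoter driving the puromycin N-acetyltransferase gene, which allows selection of transduced cells, and then a cPPT/CTS element. The EF-1α promoter then drives SOD1, followed by WPRE to enhance transcript stability and expression. The cassette ends in a ΔU3 3' LTR and an SV40 polyadenylation signal. The construct can be transfected directly or packaged with helper plasmids to generate stable SOD1-expressing cell lines. It was deposited in connection with a study mapping human mitochondrial protein interactions linked to neurodegeneration.
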