Features (pLannotate 1.2.2; 31 found; start..end, strand, type, name):
     23..89      +  CDS            small t antigen (fragment): SV40 (simian virus 40) small t antigen
     96..1274    +  promoter       EF-1α promoter: strong constitutive promoter for human elongation factor EF-1α
   1284..1312    +  misc_feature   MCS (fragment): multiple cloning site
   1314..1775    +  CDS            SOD1 (sequence withheld): SODC_HUMAN - Experimental evidence at protein level: Swiss-Prot protein existence level 1. Destroys radicals which are normally produced within the cells and which are toxic to biological systems. From Homo sapiens (Human).
   1800..2388    +  misc_feature   WPRE: woodchuck hepatitis virus posttranscriptional regulatory element
   2439..2458    +  misc_feature   cPPT/CTS (fragment): central polypurine tract and central termination sequence of HIV-1
   2460..2693    +  LTR            3' LTR (ΔU3): self-inactivating 3' long terminal repeat (LTR) from HIV-1
   2771..2892    +  polyA_signal   SV40 poly(A) signal: SV40 polyadenylation signal
   2932..3067    +  rep_origin     SV40 ori: SV40 origin of replication
   3088..3106    -  promoter       T7 promoter: promoter for bacteriophage T7 RNA polymerase
   3114..3269    +  CDS            lacZα (fragment): LacZα fragment of β-galactosidase; lacZ fragment
   3274..3702    +  rep_origin     f1 ori (sequence partly withheld): f1 bacteriophage origin of replication; arrow indicates direction of (+) strand synthesis
   3755..3859    +  promoter       AmpR promoter: bla
   3860..4720    +  CDS            AmpR: β-lactamase; bla; confers resistance to ampicillin, carbenicillin, and related antibiotics
   4891..5479    +  rep_origin     ori: high-copy-number ColE1/pMB1/pBR322/pUC origin of replication
   5662..5754    +  CDS            lacI (fragment): lac repressor; lacI; The lac repressor binds to the lac operator to inhibit transcription in E. coli. This inhibition can be relieved by adding lactose or isopropyl-β-D-thiogalactopyranoside (IPTG).
   5767..5788    +  protein_bind   CAP binding site: CAP binding activates transcription in the presence of cAMP. E. coli catabolite activator protein
   5803..5833    +  promoter       lac promoter: promoter for the E. coli lac operon
   5841..5857    +  protein_bind   lac operator: The lac repressor binds to the lac operator to inhibit transcription in E. coli. This inhibition can be relieved by adding lactose or isopropyl-β-D-thiogalactopyranoside (IPTG). lac repressor encoded by lacI
   5902..5920    +  promoter       T3 promoter: promoter for bacteriophage T3 RNA polymerase
   5948..6174    +  promoter       RSV promoter: Rous sarcoma virus enhancer/promoter
   6175..6355    +  LTR            5' LTR (truncated): truncated 5' long terminal repeat (LTR) from HIV-1
   6402..6527    +  misc_feature   HIV-1 Ψ: packaging signal of human immunodeficiency virus type 1
   6511..6874    +  CDS            HIV-1 gag (fragment): gag protein from human immunodeficiency virus 1; gag
   7020..7253    +  misc_feature   RRE: The Rev response element (RRE) of HIV-1 allows for Rev-dependent mRNA export from the nucleus to the cytoplasm.
   7630..7656    +  CDS            Rev (fragment): human immunodeficiency virus 1 (HIV-1) Rev protein; rev; enhances nuclear export of unspliced and incompletely spliced viral mRNAs
   7663..7686    +  promoter       SV40 promoter (fragment): SV40 early promoter
   7687..7758    +  promoter       SV40 promoter (fragment): SV40 enhancer and early promoter
   7782..7917    +  rep_origin     SV40 ori: SV40 origin of replication
   7963..8559    +  CDS            PuroR (fragment): puromycin N-acetyltransferase; pac from Streptomyces; confers resistance to puromycin
   8608..8725    +  misc_feature   cPPT/CTS: central polypurine tract and central termination sequence of HIV-1
>Addgene plasmid #83444 | pLEX_307-SOD1WT | depositor full sequence | sequence record 159078 | pLEX_307-SOD1WT sequence 8767 bps
CTCGAGGCCTGCAGGTGCAAAGATGGATAAAGTTTTAAACAGAGAGGAATCTTTGCAGCTAATGGACCTT
CTAGGTCTTGAAAGGAGTGGGAATTGGCTCCGGTGCCCGTCAGTGGGCAGAGCGCACATCGCCCACAGTC
CCCGAGAAGTTGGGGGGAGGGGTCGGCAATTGAACCGGTGCCTAGAGAAGGTGGCGCGGGGTAAACTGGG
AAAGTGATGTCGTGTACTGGCTCCGCCTTTTTCCCGAGGGTGGGGGAGAACCGTATATAAGTGCAGTAGT
CGCCGTGAACGTTCTTTTTCGCAACGGGTTTGCCGCCAGAACACAGGTAAGTGCCGTGTGTGGTTCCCGC
GGGCCTGGCCTCTTTACGGGTTATGGCCCTTGCGTGCCTTGAATTACTTCCACCTGGCTGCAGTACGTGA
TTCTTGATCCCGAGCTTCGGGTTGGAAGTGGGTGGGAGAGTTCGAGGCCTTGCGCTTAAGGAGCCCCTTC
GCCTCGTGCTTGAGTTGAGGCCTGGCCTGGGCGCTGGGGCCGCCGCGTGCGAATCTGGTGGCACCTTCGC
GCCTGTCTCGCTGCTTTCGATAAGTCTCTAGCCATTTAAAATTTTTGATGACCTGCTGCGACGCTTTTTT
TCTGGCAAGATAGTCTTGTAAATGCGGGCCAAGATCTGCACACTGGTATTTCGGTTTTTGGGGCCGCGGG
CGGCGACGGGGCCCGTGCGTCCCAGCGCACATGTTCGGCGAGGCGGGGCCTGCGAGCGCGGCCACCGAGA
ATCGGACGGGGGTAGTCTCAAGCTGGCCGGCCTGCTCTGGTGCCTGGCCTCGCGCCGCCGTGTATCGCCC
CGCCCTGGGCGGCAAGGCTGGCCCGGTCGGCACCAGTTGCGTGAGCGGAAAGATGGCCGCTTCCCGGCCC
TGCTGCAGGGAGCTCAAAATGGAGGACGCGGCGCTCGGGAGAGCGGGCGGGTGAGTCACCCACACAAAGG
AAAAGGGCCTTTCCGTCCTCAGCCGTCGCTTCATGTGACTCCACGGAGTACCGGGCGCCGTCCAGGCACC
TCGATTAGTTCTCGAGCTTTTGGAGTACGTCGTCTTTAGGTTGGGGGGAGGGGTTTTATGCGATGGAGTT
TCCCCACACTGAGTGGGTGGAGACTGAAGTTAGGCCAGCTTGGCACTTGATGTAATTCTCCTTGGAATTT
GCCCTTTTTGAGTTTGGATCTTGGTTCATTCTCAAGCCTCAGACAGTGGTTCAAAGTTTTTTTCTTCCAT
TTCAGGTGTCGTGAGGCTAGCAGCTCAGATCTCGAGCTCAAGCTTCGAATTCC
[462 nt withheld, positions 1314-1775]
TGAACTAGTACGCGTTAAGTCGACAATCAACCTCTGGATTACAAAATTTGTGAAAGATTGACTGGTATTC
TTAACTATGTTGCTCCTTTTACGCTATGTGGATACGCTGCTTTAATGCCTTTGTATCATGCTATTGCTTC
CCGTATGGCTTTCATTTTCTCCTCCTTGTATAAATCCTGGTTGCTGTCTCTTTATGAGGAGTTGTGGCCC
GTTGTCAGGCAACGTGGCGTGGTGTGCACTGTGTTTGCTGACGCAACCCCCACTGGTTGGGGCATTGCCA
CCACCTGTCAGCTCCTTTCCGGGACTTTCGCTTTCCCCCTCCCTATTGCCACGGCGGAACTCATCGCCGC
CTGCCTTGCCCGCTGCTGGACAGGGGCTCGGCTGTTGGGCACTGACAATTCCGTGGTGTTGTCGGGGAAA
TCATCGTCCTTTCCTTGGCTGCTCGCCTGTGTTGCCACCTGGATTCTGCGCGGGACGTCCTTCTGCTACG
TCCCTTCGGCCCTCAATCCAGCGGACCTTCCTTCCCGCGGCCTGCTGCCGGCTCTGCGGCCTCTTCCGCG
TCTTCGCCTTCGCCCTCAGACGAGTCGGATCTCCCTTTGGGCCGCCTCCCCGCGTCGACTTTAAGACCAA
TGACTTACAAGGCAGCTGTAGATCTTAGCCACTTTTTAAAAGAAAAGGGGGGACTGGAAGGGCTAATTCA
CTCCCAACGAAGACAAGATCTGCTTTTTGCTTGTACTGGGTCTCTCTGGTTAGACCAGATCTGAGCCTGG
GAGCTCTCTGGCTAACTAGGGAACCCACTGCTTAAGCCTCAATAAAGCTTGCCTTGAGTGCTTCAAGTAG
TGTGTGCCCGTCTGTTGTGTGACTCTGGTAACTAGAGATCCCTCAGACCCTTTTAGTCAGTGTGGAAAAT
CTCTAGCAGTACGTATAGTAGTTCATGTCATCTTATTATTCAGTATTTATAACTTGCAAAGAAATGAATA
TCAGAGAGTGAGAGGAACTTGTTTATTGCAGCTTATAATGGTTACAAATAAAGCAATAGCATCACAAATT
TCACAAATAAAGCATTTTTTTCACTGCATTCTAGTTGTGGTTTGTCCAAACTCATCAATGTATCTTATCA
TGTCTGGCTCTAGCTATCCCGCCCCTAACTCCGCCCATCCCGCCCCTAACTCCGCCCAGTTCCGCCCATT
CTCCGCCCCATGGCTGACTAATTTTTTTTATTTATGCAGAGGCCGAGGCCGCCTCGGCCTCTGAGCTATT
CCAGAAGTAGTGAGGAGGCTTTTTTGGAGGCCTAGGGACGTACCCAATTCGCCCTATAGTGAGTCGTATT
ACGCGCGCTCACTGGCCGTCGTTTTACAACGTCGTGACTGGGAAAACCCTGGCGTTACCCAACTTAATCG
CCTTGCAGCACATCCCCCTTTCGCCAGCTGGCGTAATAGCGAAGAGGCCCGCACCGATCGCCCTTCCCAA
CAGTTGCGCAGCCTGAATGGCGAATGGG
[124 nt withheld, positions 3274-3397]
C
[91 nt withheld, positions 3399-3489]
A
[49 nt withheld, positions 3491-3539]
CCTTTGACGTTGGAGTCCACGTTCTTT
[37 nt withheld, positions 3567-3603]
ACCCTATCTCGGTCTATTCTTTTGATTTATAAGGGATTTTGCCGATTTCGGCCTATTGGTTAAAAAATGA
GCTGATTTAACAAAAATTTAACGCGAATTTTAACAAAATATTAACGCTTACAATTTAGGTGGCACTTTTC
GGGGAAATGTGCGCGGAACCCCTATTTGTTTATTTTTCTAAATACATTCAAATATGTATCCGCTCATGAG
ACAATAACCCTGATAAATGCTTCAATAATATTGAAAAAGGAAGAGTATGAGTATTCAACATTTCCGTGTC
GCCCTTATTCCCTTTTTTGCGGCATTTTGCCTTCCTGTTTTTGCTCACCCAGAAACGCTGGTGAAAGTAA
AAGATGCTGAAGATCAGTTGGGTGCACGAGTGGGTTACATCGAACTGGATCTCAACAGCGGTAAGATCCT
TGAGAGTTTTCGCCCCGAAGAACGTTTTCCAATGATGAGCACTTTTAAAGTTCTGCTATGTGGCGCGGTA
TTATCCCGTATTGACGCCGGGCAAGAGCAACTCGGTCGCCGCATACACTATTCTCAGAATGACTTGGTTG
AGTACTCACCAGTCACAGAAAAGCATCTTACGGATGGCATGACAGTAAGAGAATTATGCAGTGCTGCCAT
AACCATGAGTGATAACACTGCGGCCAACTTACTTCTGACAACGATCGGAGGACCGAAGGAGCTAACCGCT
TTTTTGCACAACATGGGGGATCATGTAACTCGCCTTGATCGTTGGGAACCGGAGCTGAATGAAGCCATAC
CAAACGACGAGCGTGACACCACGATGCCTGTAGCAATGGCAACAACGTTGCGCAAACTATTAACTGGCGA
ACTACTTACTCTAGCTTCCCGGCAACAATTAATAGACTGGATGGAGGCGGATAAAGTTGCAGGACCACTT
CTGCGCTCGGCCCTTCCGGCTGGCTGGTTTATTGCTGATAAATCTGGAGCCGGTGAGCGTGGGTCTCGCG
GTATCATTGCAGCACTGGGGCCAGATGGTAAGCCCTCCCGTATCGTAGTTATCTACACGACGGGGAGTCA
GGCAACTATGGATGAACGAAATAGACAGATCGCTGAGATAGGTGCCTCACTGATTAAGCATTGGTAACTG
TCAGACCAAGTTTACTCATATATACTTTAGATTGATTTAAAACTTCATTTTTAATTTAAAAGGATCTAGG
TGAAGATCCTTTTTGATAATCTCATGACCAAAATCCCTTAACGTGAGTTTTCGTTCCACTGAGCGTCAGA
CCCCGTAGAAAAGATCAAAGGATCTTCTTGAGATCCTTTTTTTCTGCGCGTAATCTGCTGCTTGCAAACA
AAAAAACCACCGCTACCAGCGGTGGTTTGTTTGCCGGATCAAGAGCTACCAACTCTTTTTCCGAAGGTAA
CTGGCTTCAGCAGAGCGCAGATACCAAATACTGTTCTTCTAGTGTAGCCGTAGTTAGGCCACCACTTCAA
GAACTCTGTAGCACCGCCTACATACCTCGCTCTGCTAATCCTGTTACCAGTGGCTGCTGCCAGTGGCGAT
AAGTCGTGTCTTACCGGGTTGGACTCAAGACGATAGTTACCGGATAAGGCGCAGCGGTCGGGCTGAACGG
GGGGTTCGTGCACACAGCCCAGCTTGGAGCGAACGACCTACACCGAACTGAGATACCTACAGCGTGAGCT
ATGAGAAAGCGCCACGCTTCCCGAAGGGAGAAAGGCGGACAGGTATCCGGTAAGCGGCAGGGTCGGAACA
GGAGAGCGCACGAGGGAGCTTCCAGGGGGAAACGCCTGGTATCTTTATAGTCCTGTCGGGTTTCGCCACC
TCTGACTTGAGCGTCGATTTTTGTGATGCTCGTCAGGGGGGCGGAGCCTATGGAAAAACGCCAGCAACGC
GGCCTTTTTACGGTTCCTGGCCTTTTGCTGGCCTTTTGCTCACATGTTCTTTCCTGCGTTATCCCCTGAT
TCTGTGGATAACCGTATTACCGCCTTTGAGTGAGCTGATACCGCTCGCCGCAGCCGAACGACCGAGCGCA
GCGAGTCAGTGAGCGAGGAAGCGGAAGAGCGCCCAATACGCAAACCGCCTCTCCCCGCGCGTTGGCCGAT
TCATTAATGCAGCTGGCACGACAGGTTTCCCGACTGGAAAGCGGGCAGTGAGCGCAACGCAATTAATGTG
AGTTAGCTCACTCATTAGGCACCCCAGGCTTTACACTTTATGCTTCCGGCTCGTATGTTGTGTGGAATTG
TGAGCGGATAACAATTTCACACAGGAAACAGCTATGACCATGATTACGCCAAGCGCGCAATTAACCCTCA
CTAAAGGGAACAAAAGCTGGAGCTGCAAGCTTAATGTAGTCTTATGCAATACTCTTGTAGTCTTGCAACA
TGGTAACGATGAGTTAGCAACATGCCTTACAAGGAGAGAAAAAGCACCGTGCATGCCGATTGGTGGAAGT
AAGGTGGTACGATCGTGCCTTATTAGGAAGGCAACAGACGGGTCTGACATGGATTGGACGAACCACTGAA
TTGCCGCATTGCAGAGATATTGTATTTAAGTGCCTAGCTCGATACATAAACGGGTCTCTCTGGTTAGACC
AGATCTGAGCCTGGGAGCTCTCTGGCTAACTAGGGAACCCACTGCTTAAGCCTCAATAAAGCTTGCCTTG
AGTGCTTCAAGTAGTGTGTGCCCGTCTGTTGTGTGACTCTGGTAACTAGAGATCCCTCAGACCCTTTTAG
TCAGTGTGGAAAATCTCTAGCAGTGGCGCCCGAACAGGGACTTGAAAGCGAAAGGGAAACCAGAGGAGCT
CTCTCGACGCAGGACTCGGCTTGCTGAAGCGCGCACGGCAAGAGGCGAGGGGCGGCGACTGGTGAGTACG
CCAAAAATTTTGACTAGCGGAGGCTAGAAGGAGAGAGATGGGTGCGAGAGCGTCAGTATTAAGCGGGGGA
GAATTAGATCGCGATGGGAAAAAATTCGGTTAAGGCCAGGGGGAAAGAAAAAATATAAATTAAAACATAT
AGTATGGGCAAGCAGGGAGCTAGAACGATTCGCAGTTAATCCTGGCCTGTTAGAAACATCAGAAGGCTGT
AGACAAATACTGGGACAGCTACAACCATCCCTTCAGACAGGATCAGAAGAACTTAGATCATTATATAATA
CAGTAGCAACCCTCTATTGTGTGCATCAAAGGATAGAGATAAAAGACACCAAGGAAGCTTTAGACAAGAT
AGAGGAAGAGCAAAACAAAAGTAAGACCACCGCACAGCAAGCGGCCGCTGATCTTCAGACCTGGAGGAGG
AGATATGAGGGACAATTGGAGAAGTGAATTATATAAATATAAAGTAGTAAAAATTGAACCATTAGGAGTA
GCACCCACCAAGGCAAAGAGAAGAGTGGTGCAGAGAGAAAAAAGAGCAGTGGGAATAGGAGCTTTGTTCC
TTGGGTTCTTGGGAGCAGCAGGAAGCACTATGGGCGCAGCGTCAATGACGCTGACGGTACAGGCCAGACA
ATTATTGTCTGGTATAGTGCAGCAGCAGAACAATTTGCTGAGGGCTATTGAGGCGCAACAGCATCTGTTG
CAACTCACAGTCTGGGGCATCAAGCAGCTCCAGGCAAGAATCCTGGCTGTGGAAAGATACCTAAAGGATC
AACAGCTCCTGGGGATTTGGGGTTGCTCTGGAAAACTCATTTGCACCACTGCTGTGCCTTGGAATGCTAG
TTGGAGTAATAAATCTCTGGAACAGATTTGGAATCACACGACCTGGATGGAGTGGGACAGAGAAATTAAC
AATTACACAAGCTTAATACACTCCTTAATTGAAGAATCGCAAAACCAGCAAGAAAAGAATGAACAAGAAT
TATTGGAATTAGATAAATGGGCAAGTTTGTGGAATTGGTTTAACATAACAAATTGGCTGTGGTATATAAA
ATTATTCATAATGATAGTAGGAGGCTTGGTAGGTTTAAGAATAGTTTTTGCTGTACTTTCTATAGTGAAT
AGAGTTAGGCAGGGATATTCACCATTATCGTTTCAGACCCACCTCCCAACCCCGAGGGGACCCATGCATT
GCATCTCAATTAGTCAGCAACCAGGTGTGGAAAGTCCCCAGGCTCCCCAGCAGGCAGAAGTATGCAAAGC
ATGCGTCTCAATTAGTCAGCAACCATAGTCCCGCCCCTAACTCCGCCCATCCCGCCCCTAACTCCGCCCA
GTTCCGCCCATTCTCCGCCCCATGGCTGACTAATTTTTTTTATTTATGCAGAGGCCGAGGCCGCCTCGGC
CTCTGAGCTATTCCAGAAGTAGTGAGGAGGCTTTTTTGGAGGCCTAGGCTTTTGCAAAAAGCTTTCTAGA
GGTACCACCGGAGCTTACCATGACCGAGTACAAGCCCACGGTGCGCCTCGCCACCCGCGACGACGTCCCC
AGGGCCGTACGCACCCTCGCCGCCGCGTTCGCCGACTACCCCGCCACGCGCCACACCGTCGATCCGGACC
GCCACATCGAGCGGGTCACCGAGCTGCAAGAACTCTTCCTCACGCGCGTCGGGCTCGACATCGGCAAGGT
GTGGGTCGCGGACGACGGCGCCGCCGTGGCGGTCTGGACCACGCCGGAGAGCGTCGAAGCGGGGGCGGTG
TTCGCCGAGATCGGCCCGCGCATGGCCGAGTTGAGCGGTTCCCGGCTGGCCGCGCAGCAACAGATGGAAG
GCCTCCTGGCGCCGCACCGGCCCAAGGAGCCCGCGTGGTTCCTGGCCACCGTCGGCGTCTCGCCCGACCA
CCAGGGCAAGGGTCTGGGCAGCGCCGTCGTGCTCCCCGGAGTGGAGGCGGCCGAGCGCGCCGGGGTGCCC
GCCTTCCTGGAGACCTCCGCGCCCCGCAACCTCCCCTTCTACGAGCGGCTCGGCTTCACCGTCACCGCCG
ACGTCGAGGTGCCCGAAGGACCGCGCACCTGGTGCATGACCCGCAAGCCCGGTGCCAGTTAACGAATTCT
AGATCTTGAGACAAATGGCAGTATTCATCCACAATTTTAAAAGAAAAGGGGGGATTGGGGGGTACAGTGC
AGGGGAAAGAATAGTAGACATAATAGCAACAGACATACAAACTAAAGAATTACAAAAACAAATTACAAAA
ATTCAAAATTTTCGGGTTTATTACAGGGACAGCAGAGATCCACTTTGGCGCCGG
