>Addgene plasmid #83444 | pLEX_307-SOD1WT | depositor partial sequence | sequence record 159079 | EF-1α_F
GTCGTGAGGCTAGCAGCTCAGATCTCGAGCTCAAGCTTCGAATTCC
[462 nt withheld, positions 47-508]
TGAACTAGTACGCGTTAAGTCGACAATCAACCTCTGGATTACAAAATTTGTGAAAGATTGACTGGTATTC
TTAACTATGTTGCTCCTTTTACGCTATGTGGATACGCTGCTTTAATGCCTTTGTATCATGCTATTGCTTC
CCGTATGGCTTTCATTTTCTCCTCCTTGTATAAATCCTGGTTGCTGTCTCTTTATGAGGAGTTGTGGCCC
GTTGTCAGGCAACGTGGCGTGGTGTGCACTGTGTTTGCTGACGCAACCCCCACTGGTTGGGGCATTGCCA
CCACCTGTCAGCTCCTTTCCGGGACTTTCGCTTTCCCCCTCCCTATTGCCACGGCGGAACTCATCGCCGC
CTGCCTTGCCCGCTGCTGGACAGGGGCTCGGCTGTTGGGCACTGACAATTCCGTGGTGTTGTCGGGGAAA
TCATCGTCCTTTCCTTGGCTGCTCGCCTGTGTTGCCACCTGGATTCTGCGCGGGACGTCCTTCTGCTACG
TCCCTTCGGCCCTCA
