>Addgene plasmid #83444 | pLEX_307-SOD1WT | depositor partial sequence | sequence record 159080 | WPRE_R
CTCAGCCGTCGCTTCATGTGACTCCACGGAGTACCGGGCGCCGTCCAGGCACCTCGATTAGTTCTCGAGC
TTTTGGAGTACGTCGTCTTTAGGTTGGGGGGAGGGGTTTTATGCGATGGAGTTTCCCCACACTGAGTGGG
TGGAGACTGAAGTTAGGCCAGCTTGGCACTTGATGTAATTCTCCTTGGAATTTGCCCTTTTTGAGTTTGG
ATCTTGGTTCATTCTCAAGCCTCAGACAGTGGTTCAAAGTTTTTTTCTTCCATTTCAGGTGTCGTGAGGC
TAGCAGCTCAGATCTCGAGCTCAAGCTTCGAATTCC
[462 nt withheld, positions 317-778]
TGAACTAGTACGCGTTAAGTCGACAATCAACCTCTGGATTACAAAATT
