>Addgene plasmid #83444 | pLEX_307-SOD1WT | addgene partial sequence | sequence record 165673 | EF1a-F 5'-TCAAGCCTCAGACAGTGGTTC-3'
TTTCAGGTGTCGTGAGGCTAGCAGCTCAGATCTCGAGCTCAAGCTTCGAATTCC
[462 nt withheld, positions 55-516]
TGAACTAGTACGCGTTAAGTCGACAATCAACCTCTGGATTACAAAATTTGTGAAAGATTGACTGGTATTC
TTAACTATGTTGCTCCTTTTACGCTATGTGGATACGCTGCTTTAATGCCTTTGTATCATGCTATTGCTTC
CCGTATGGCTTTCATTTTCTCCTCCTTGTATAAATCCTGGTTGCTGTCTCTTTATGAGGAGTTGTGGCCC
GTTGTCAGGCAACGTGGCGTGGTGTGCACTGTGTTTGCTGACGCAACCCCCACTGGTTGGGGCATTGCCA
CCACCTGTCAGCTCCTTTCCGGGACTTTCGCTTTCCCCCTCCCTATTGCCACGGCGGAACTCATCGCCGC
CTGCCTTGCCCGCTGCTGGACAGGGGCTCGGCTGTTGGGCACTGACAATTCCGTGGTGTTGTCGGGGAAA
TCATCGTCCTTTCCTTGGCTGCTCGCCTGTGTTGCCACCTGGATTCTGCGCGGGACGTCCTTCTGCTACG
TCCCTTCGGCCCTCAATCCAGCGGACCTTCCTTCCCGCGGCCTG
