>Addgene plasmid #83444 | pLEX_307-SOD1WT | addgene partial sequence | sequence record 165674 | EF1a-R 5'-CACGGCGACTACTGCACTTA-3'
CCTCGGGAAAAAGGCGGAGCCAGTACACGACATCACTTTCCCAGTTTACCCCGCGCCACCTTCTCTAGGC
ACCGGTTCAATTGCCGACCCCTCCCCCCAACTTCTCGGGGACTGTGGGCGATGTGCGCTCTGCCCACTGA
CGGGCACCGGAGCCAATTCCCACTCCTTTCAAGACCTAGAAGGTCCATTAGCTGCAAAGATTCCTCTCTG
TTTAAAACTTTATCCATCTTTGCACCTGCAGGCCTCGAGCCGGCGCCAAAGTGGATCTCTGCTGTCCCTG
TAATAAACCCGAAAATTTTGAATTTTTGTAATTTGTTTTTGTAATTCTTTAGTTTGTATGTCTGTTGCTA
TTATGTCTACTATTCTTTCCCCTGCACTGTACCCCCCAATCCCCCCTTTTCTTTTAAAATTGTGGATGAA
TACTGCCATTTGTCTCAAGATCTAGAATTCGTTAACTGGCACCGGGCTTGCGGGTCATGCACCAGGTGCG
CGGTCCTTCGGGCACCTCGACGTCGGCGGTGACGGTGAAGCCGAGCCGCTCGTAGAAGGGGAGGTTGCGG
GGCGCGGAGGTCTCCAGGAAGGCGGGCACCCCGGCGCGCTCGGCCGCCTCCACTCCGGGGAGCACGACGG
CGCTGCCCAGACCCTTGCCCTGGTGGTCGGGCGAGACGCCGACGGTGGCCAGGAACCACGCGGGCTCCTT
GGGCCGGTGCGGCGCCAGGAGGCCTTCCATCTGTTGCTGCGCGGCCAGCCGGGAACCGCTCAACTCGGCC
ATGCGCGGGCCGATCTCGGCGAACACCGCCCCCGCTTCGACGCTCTCCGGCGTGGTCCAGACCGCCACGG
CGGCGCCGTCGTCCGCGACCCACACCTTGCCGATGTCGAGCCCGAC
